>Addgene plasmid #59706 | pSALECT-Ham1 | depositor full sequence | sequence record 93641 | pSALECT-Ham1 sequence 3820 bps
GGATCTCGACATGAACAATAACGATCTCTTTCAGGCATCACGTCGGCGTTTTCTGGCACAACTCGGCGGC
TTAACCGTCGCCGGGATGCTGGGGCCGTCATTGCTAACGCCGCGACGTGCGACTGCGCATATGGAATTCA
TGAAATTGTTAGTCGCATCCAATAACGCCAAGAAACTGGGAGAATTGCAACGTATCTTAGACCAGGCCGG
AATTGAAAACGTGGAACTGCTAGCACTAGCCGACGTCCCGAGCTATCCTGAGCCAGTGGAGGACGGACGT
ACCTTTACCGAGAACGCCTTGATCAAAGCGCGTGCAGGCGCAAGCAATACAGGGTTGATCACACTGGCCG
ATGACTCGGGTCTAGAGGTCGATGCTCTAAATGGCATGCCAGGCGTGCTTTCTGCCCGTTGGGCAGGCAA
ACATGGAAACGACCAAGCAAATAATGACCTATTATTGGCTCAGATAGCTGATATCCCCGAGGAGCACAGA
GGGGCAGCCTTCGTCAGTGTTTGTGCTATTGTCACACCCGATGGCAGGGAATTTGTTGAGGAAGGCAGAT
GGCATGGTACTCTACTGAGAGAACCGGTAGGTACCAATGGGTTTGGATATGATCCACTTTTCGTCCCCAT
GGAAGAATCATTGATCGAGGGACGTGACAGGTCAAGTGCGCAATTGACTGCACAAGAAAAGGACGCATTG
TCCCACCGTGGAAAGGCTCTTAGGGCATTAGTACCTGCAATTGCAGAACTAGCGGGTCAGGGATCCCACC
CAGAAACGCTGGTGAAAGTAAAAGATGCTGAAGATCAGTTGGGTGCACGAGTGGGTTACATCGAACTGGA
TCTCAACAGCGGTAAGATCCTTGAGAGTTTTCGCCCCGAAGAACGTTTTCCAATGATGAGCACTTTTAAA
GTTCTGCTATGTGGCGCGGTATTATCCCGTGTTGACGCCGGGCAAGAGCAACTCGGTCGCCGCATACACT
ATTCTCAGAATGACTTGGTTGAGTACTCACCAGTCACAGAAAAGCATCTTACGGATGGCATGACAGTAAG
AGAATTATGCAGTGCTGCCATAACCATGAGTGATAACACTGCGGCCAACTTACTTCTGACAACGATCGGA
GGACCGAAGGAGCTAACCGCTTTTTTGCACAACATGGGGGATCATGTAACTCGCCTTGATCGTTGGGAAC
CGGAGCTGAATGAAGCCATACCAAACGACGAGCGTGACACCACGATGCCTGCAGCAATGGCAACAACGTT
GCGCAAACTATTAACTGGCGAACTACTTACTCTAGCTTCCCGGCAACAATTAATAGACTGGATGGAGGCG
GATAAAGTTGCAGGACCACTTCTGCGCTCGGCCCTTCCGGCTGGCTGGTTTATTGCTGATAAATCTGGAG
CCGGTGAGCGTGGGTCTCGCGGTATCATTGCAGCACTGGGGCCAGATGGTAAGCCCTCCCGTATCGTAGT
TATCTACACGACGGGGAGTCAGGCAACTATGGATGAACGAAATAGACAGATCGCTGAGATAGGTGCCTCA
CTGATTAAGCATTGGTAAGATTTTTCCAATGATGAGCACTTTTTGATCAGAAAAAAAGGATCATATCGTC
AATTATTACCTCCACGGGGAGAGCCTGAGCAAACTGGCCTCAGGCATTTGAGAAGCACACGGTCACACTG
CTTCCGGTAGTCAATAAACCGGTAAACCAGCAATAGACATAAGCGGCTATTTAACGACCCTGCCCTGAAC
CGACGACCGGGTCGAATTTGCTTTCGAATTTCTGCCATTCATCCGCTTATTATCACTTATTCAGGCGTAG
CAACCAGGCGTTTAAGGGCACCAATAACTGCCTTAAAAAAATTACGCCCCGCCCTGCCACTCATCGCAGT
ACTGTTGTAATTCATTAAGCATTCTGCCGACATGGAAGCCATCACAAACGGCATGATGAACCTGAATCGC
CAGCGGCATCAGCACCTTGTCGCCTTGCGTATAATATTTGCCCATGGTGAAAACGGGGGCGAAGAAGTTG
TCCATATTGGCCACGTTTAAATCAAAACTGGTGAAACTCACCCAGGGATTGGCTGAGACGAAAAACATAT
TCTCAATAAACCCTTTAGGGAAATAGGCCAGGTTTTCACCGTAACACGCCACATCTTGCGAATATATGTG
TAGAAACTGCCGGAAATCGTCGTGGTATTCACTCCAGAGCGATGAAAACGTTTCAGTTTGCTCATGGAAA
ACGGTGTAACAAGGGTGAACACTATCCCATATCACCAGCTCACCGTCTTTCATTGCCATACGTAATTCCG
GATGAGCATTCATCAGGCGGGCAAGAATGTGAATAAAGGCCGGATAAAACTTGTGCTTATTTTTCTTTAC
GGTCTTTAAAAAGGCCGTAATATCCAGCTGAACGGTCTGGTTATAGGTACATTGAGCAACTGACTGAAAT
GCCTCAAAATGTTCTTTACGATGCCATTGGGATATATCAACGGTGGTATATCCAGTGATTTTTTTCTCCA
TTTTAGCTTCCTTAGCTCCTGAAAATCTCGACAACTCAAAAAATACGCCCGGTAGTGATCTTATTTCATT
ATGGTGAAAGTTGGAACCTCTTACGTGCCGATCAACGTCTCATTTTCGCCAAAAGTTGGCCCAGGGCTTC
CCGGTATCAACAGGGACACCAGGATTTATTTATTCTGCGAAGTGATCTTCCGTCACAGGTATTTATTCGG
TCGAAAAGGATCTAGGTGAAGATCCTTTTTGATAATCTCATGACCAAAATCCCTTAACGTGAGTTTTCGT
TCCACTGAGCGTCAGACCCCGTAGAAAAGATCAAAGGATCTTCTTGAGATCCTTTTTTTCTGCGCGTAAT
CTGCTGCTTGCAAACAAAAAAACCACCGCTACCAGCGGTGGTTTGTTTGCCGGATCAAGAGCTACCAACT
CTTTTTCCGAAGGTAACTGGCTTCAGCAGAGCGCAGATACCAAATACTGTTCTTCTAGTGTAGCCGTAGT
TAGGCCACCACTTCAAGAACTCTGTAGCACCGCCTACATACCTCGCTCTGCTAATCCTGTTACCAGTGGC
TGCTGCCAGTGGCGATAAGTCGTGTCTTACCGGGTTGGACTCAAGACGATAGTTACCGGATAAGGCGCAG
CGGTCGGGCTGAACGGGGGGTTCGTGCACACAGCCCAGCTTGGAGCGAACGACCTACACCGAACTGAGAT
ACCTACAGCGTGAGCTATGAGAAAGCGCCACGCTTCCCGAAGGGAGAAAGGCGGACAGGTATCCGGTAAG
CGGCAGGGTCGGAACAGGAGAGCGCACGAGGGAGCTTCCAGGGGGAAACGCCTGGTATCTTTATAGTCCT
GTCGGGTTTCGCCACCTCTGACTTGAGCGTCGATTTTTGTGATGCTCGTCAGGGGGGCGGAGCCTATGGA
AAAACGCCAGCAACGCGGCCTTTTTACGGTTCCTGGCCTTTTGCTGGCCTTTTGCTCACATGTTCTTTCC
TGCGTTATCCCCTGATTCTGTGGATAACCGTATTACCGCCTTTGAGTGAGCTGATACCGCTCGCCGCAGC
CGAACGACCGAGCGCAGCGAGTCAGTGAGCGAGGAAGCGGAAGAGCGCCCAATACGCAAACCGCCTCTCC
CCGCGCGTTGGCCGATTCATTAATGCAGCTGGCACGACAGGTTTCCCGACTGGAAAGCGGGCAGTGAGCG
CAACGCAATTAATGTGAGTTAGCTCACTCATTAGGCACCCCAGGCTTTACACTTTATGCTTCCGGCTCGT
ATGTTGTGTGGAATTGTGAGCGGGATAACAATTTCACACA
Features (pLannotate 1.2.2; 9 found; start..end, strand, type, name):
     11..127     +  CDS            torA (fragment): TORA_ECOLI - Experimental evidence at protein level: Swiss-Prot protein existence level 1. Reduces trimethylamine-N-oxide (TMAO) into trimethylamine; an anaerobic reaction coupled to energy-yielding reactions. From Escherichia coli (strain K12).
    140..760     +  CDS            IXTPA_COREF: Protein inferred from homology: Swiss-Prot protein existence level 3. Pyrophosphatase that catalyzes the hydrolysis of nucleoside triphosphates to their monophosphate derivatives, with a high preference for the non-canonical purine nucleotides XTP (xanthosine triphosphate), dITP (deoxyinosine triphosphate) and ITP. Seems to function as a house-cleaning enzyme that removes non-canonical purine nucleotides from the nucleotide pool, thus preventing their incorporation into DNA/RNA and avoiding chromosomal lesions. From Corynebacterium efficiens (strain DSM 44549 / YS-314 / AJ 12310 / JCM 11189 /
    768..1557    +  CDS            bla(M) (fragment): β-lactamase lacking the signal sequence; bla(M); allows cytosolic expression of β-lactamase
   1862..2521    -  CDS            CmR: chloramphenicol acetyltransferase; cat; confers resistance to chloramphenicol
   2522..2624    -  promoter       cat promoter: promoter of the E. coli cat gene encoding chloramphenicol acetyltransferase
   2844..3432    +  rep_origin     ori: high-copy-number ColE1/pMB1/pBR322/pUC origin of replication
   3615..3707    +  CDS            lacI (fragment): lac repressor; lacI; The lac repressor binds to the lac operator to inhibit transcription in E. coli. This inhibition can be relieved by adding lactose or isopropyl-β-D-thiogalactopyranoside (IPTG).
   3720..3741    +  protein_bind   CAP binding site: CAP binding activates transcription in the presence of cAMP. E. coli catabolite activator protein
   3756..3786    +  promoter       lac promoter: promoter for the E. coli lac operon
