[The description below was written by a language model from this plasmid's Addgene catalogue record and pLannotate feature annotations shown in this document.]
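Description:
pSALECT-Ham1 is a small (about 3.8 kb) bacterial expression plasmid built on the pSALECT backbone. It is propagated in E. coli from a high-copy ColE1/pUC-type origin. Plasmid maintenance is selected with chloramphenicol, through a chloramphenicol acetyltransferase gene driven by its own cat promoter on the opposite strand from the payload.

The payload is a three-part arrangement of coding segments on the same strand. An N-terminal fragment of E. coli TorA comes first, corresponding to the region that carries the twin-arginine translocation (Tat) export signal. It is followed by the Ham1 insert and then a β-lactamase lacking its native signal sequence. The annotation tool matches the insert to an XTP/dITP pyrophosphatase of the Ham1/ITPase "house-cleaning" family, with a Corynebacterium efficiens homologue as the closest hit, but the catalogue entry itself does not state the source organism. A lac promoter with its CAP binding site lies just upstream across the circular junction and presumably drives expression. Only a short remnant of lacI is present, so the plasmid does not supply a functional repressor.

In this design, β-lactamase can confer ampicillin resistance only if it reaches the periplasm. That requires the insert to be in frame, free of premature stops, and translated into a product compatible with Tat export, which generally favours folded, soluble proteins. Ampicillin survival therefore reports on insert integrity. The associated publication describes multiplex gene synthesis with expression-based error correction, which suggests this plasmid serves as an example or test clone for selecting correct synthetic open reading frames. The record gives its purpose only as pSALECT carrying Ham1.
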