Addgene plasmid #59706: pSALECT-Ham1
Purpose: pSALECT with Ham1 insert
Depositing lab: Christopher Anderson. Depositing organization: University of California, Berkeley. Publication: A method for multiplex gene synthesis employing error correction based on expression. Hsiau TH, Sukovich D, Elms P, Prince RN, Strittmatter T, Ruan P, Curry B, Anderson P, Sampson J, Anderson JC. PLoS One. 2015 Mar 19;10(3):e0119927. doi: 10.1371/journal.pone.0119927. eCollection 2015. PubMed 25790188.
Backbone
  Vector backbone: pSALECT
  Vector type: Bacterial Expression
Growth in bacteria
  Bacterial resistance: Chloramphenicol, 25 μg/mL
  Growth temperature: 37°C
  Growth strain: DH5alpha
  Copy number: High Copy
Gene/Insert
  Gene/Insert name: Ham1
Resource information
  A portion of this plasmid was derived from a plasmid made by: Matthew P DeLisa
Terms and licenses: Academic/Nonprofit Terms; Industry Terms: Not Available to Industry
How to cite: pSALECT-Ham1 was a gift from Christopher Anderson (Addgene plasmid # 59706 ; http://n2t.net/addgene:59706 ; RRID:Addgene_59706)
