>Addgene plasmid #59706 | pSALECT-Ham1 | addgene partial sequence | sequence record 96801 | MoCloF 5'-agcgaggaagcggaagagcg-3'
CCGATTCATTAATGCAGCTGGCACGACAGGTTTCCCGACTGGAAAGCGGGCAGTGAGCGCAACGCAATTA
ATGTGAGTTAGCTCACTCATTAGGCACCCCAGGCTTTACACTTTATGCTTCCGGCTCGTATGTTGTGTGG
AATTGTGAGCGGGATAACAATTTCACACAGGATCTCGACATGAACAATAACGATCTCTTTCAGGCATCAC
GTCGGCGTTTTCTGGCACAACTCGGCGGCTTAACCGTCGCCGGGATGCTGGGGCCGTCATTGCTAACGCC
GCGACGTGCGACTGCGCATATGGAATTCATGAAATTGTTAGTCGCATCCAATAACGCCAAGAAACTGGGA
GAATTGCAACGTATCTTAGACCAGGCCGGAATTGAAAACGTGGAACTGCTAGCACTAGCCGACGTCCCGA
GCTATCCTGAGCCAGTGGAGGACGGACGTACCTTTACCGAGAACGCCTTGATCAAAGCGCGTGCAGGCGC
AAGCAATACAGGGTTGATCACACTGGCCGATGACTCGGGTCTAGAGGTCGATGCTCTAAATGGCATGCCA
GGCGTGCTTTCTGCCCGTTGGGCAGGCAAACATGGAAACGACCAAGCAAATAATGACCTATTATTGGCTC
AGATAGCTGATATCCCCGAGGAGCACAGAGGGGCAGCCTTCGTCAGTGTTTGTGCTATTGTCACACCCGA
TGGCAGGGAATTTGTTGAGGAAGGCAGATGGCATGGTACTCTACTGAGAGAACCGGTAGGTACCAATGGG
TTTGGATATGATCCACTTTTCGTCCCCATGGAAGAATCATTGATCGAGGGACGTGACAGGTCAAGTGCGC
AATTGACTGCACAAG
