>Addgene plasmid #59706 | pSALECT-Ham1 | addgene partial sequence | sequence record 96803 | Amp-R 5'-ATAATACCGCGCCACATAGC-3'
CGTTCTTCGGGGCGAAAACTCTCAAGGATCTTACCGCTGTTGAGATCCAGTTCGATGTAACCCACTCGTG
CACCCAACTGATCTTCAGCATCTTTTACTTTCACCAGCGTTTCTGGGTGGGATCCCTGACCCGCTAGTTC
TGCAATTGCAGGTACTAATGCCCTAAGAGCCTTTCCACGGTGGGACAATGCGTCCTTTTCTTGTGCAGTC
AATTGCGCACTTGACCTGTCACGTCCCTCGATCAATGATTCTTCCATGGGGACGAAAAGTGGATCATATC
CAAACCCATTGGTACCTACCGGTTCTCTCAGTAGAGTACCATGCCATCTGCCTTCCTCAACAAATTCCCT
GCCATCGGGTGTGACAATAGCACAAACACTGACGAAGGCTGCCCCTCTGTGCTCCTCGGGGATATCAGCT
ATCTGAGCCAATAATAGGTCATTATTTGCTTGGTCGTTTCCATGTTTGCCTGCCCAACGGGCAGAAAGCA
CGCCTGGCATGCCATTTAGAGCATCGACCTCTAGACCCGAGTCATCGGCCAGTGTGATCAACCCTGTATT
GCTTGCGCCTGCACGCGCTTTGATCAAGGCGTTCTCGGTAAAGGTACGTCCGTCCTCCACTGGCTCAGGA
TAGCTCGGGACGTCGGCTAGTGCTAGCAGTTCCACGTTTTCAATTCCGGCCTGGTCTAAGATACGTTGCA
ATTCTCCCAGTTTCTTGGCGTTATTGGATGCGACTAACAATTTCATGAATTCCATATGCGCAGTCGCACG
TCGCGGCGTTAGCAATGACGG
